Addgene plasmid #15613: Hf-TgDeltaMOR23-GFP
Depositing lab: Peter Mombaerts. Depositing organization: Rockefeller University. Publication: Homeodomain binding motifs modulate the probability of odorant receptor gene choice in transgenic mice. Vassalli A, Feinstein P, Mombaerts P. Mol Cell Neurosci. 2011 Feb;46(2):381-96. Epub 2010 Nov 26. 10.1016/j.mcn.2010.11.001 PubMed 21111823.
Backbone
  Vector backbone: pBS
  Backbone size w/o insert (bp): 3000
  Vector type: high copy number
Growth in bacteria
  Bacterial resistance: Ampicillin, 100 μg/mL
  Growth temperature: 37°C
  Growth strain: DH5alpha
  Copy number: High Copy
Gene/Insert
  Gene/Insert name: H element plus TgΔMOR23-IRES-tauGFP
  Species: M. musculus (mouse)
  Insert size (bp): 9600
  Cloning method: Restriction Enzyme; 5′ cloning site SacI (unknown if destroyed); 3′ cloning site NheI (unknown if destroyed)
  Sequencing primers: 5′ M13; 3′ reverse
Terms and licenses: Academic/Nonprofit Terms; Industry Terms: Not Available to Industry
How to cite: Hf-TgDeltaMOR23-GFP was a gift from Peter Mombaerts (Addgene plasmid # 15613 ; http://n2t.net/addgene:15613 ; RRID:Addgene_15613)
