[The description below was written by a language model from this plasmid's Addgene catalogue record.]
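Description:
Hf-TgDeltaMOR23-GFP is a mouse transgene construct carried in a pBS (pBluescript-type) high-copy bacterial cloning backbone of about 3 kb. It is propagated in E. coli under ampicillin selection. The backbone serves only for cloning and amplification. The functional payload is an insert of roughly 9.6 kb of mouse-derived sequence, placed between SacI and NheI sites; the record does not say whether these sites survived cloning.

The insert is described as the H element joined to TgΔMOR23-IRES-tauGFP. MOR23 is a mouse odorant receptor gene, and the "TgΔ" designation indicates a shortened or deleted version of a MOR23 transgene, although the record does not specify what was removed or which promoter sequences remain. The H element is a cis-acting regulatory region known from work on odorant receptor gene clusters, where it acts as an enhancer of receptor gene choice; here it is appended to the minigene. Downstream of the receptor sequence, an internal ribosome entry site allows translation of tauGFP from the same transcript. This is a fusion of the microtubule-associated protein tau with green fluorescent protein, and it labels cell bodies and axons of expressing neurons.

The associated publication title concerns how homeodomain binding motifs modulate the probability of odorant receptor gene choice in transgenic mice. This suggests the construct was intended for generating transgenic mice in which the number and axonal projections of olfactory sensory neurons choosing the transgene can be scored by GFP fluorescence. No feature table was provided, so the exact element boundaries and orientation cannot be confirmed.
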