>Addgene plasmid #15613 | Hf-TgDeltaMOR23-GFP | addgene partial sequence | sequence record 22038 | 15613 with M13F
GGAGCTGTTTAACGAGCTCAGTACTTCTAAAACTATATTTTTTATTCATCCACTACTTTTCTCCTTTCCA
TATGCATTCTCTAAGATTCTGCTTCCAGTCTTAAACTTTTCTTCTTTTTCAAGTGGCACTACTTGTATTT
TTGATCATCATTTCTATCTTGTATTAACATATATTCTGAGGAAATATGTAAATCTTTTATTTTTACTTTT
TCTTATTTTACTATTTATTCATTTGTTTTTGGTGATTGGAAGCAACTATATTCATGTTAAACACACACTC
TGCCACGAGGCTGAGCTGCATTCCCCAGCCTCTATTTATTTTTATATAAATTTCTAGCCTAATATGACCC
TGAATATAGTCATCCACTTGAACACTACCCAGTCATAAGAGAATGATTTCCATTACTAGCCCCTAGATCT
GCAACTCCATTACAATTTCCTGAGAAATGCTGCTAAAGCAACTTTGTCACCTAAAAATCAGCAAGTTGCA
AATATATTGCAATTCATTATAATTCATACAAAAAAGTCATAGTGTTCCTTACTAACATTTCTAATAACTC
AAGAGCACAAAGGCAACTAGTAAGTTCCTAAGAGGCAAATTAGACTTTCTTTACTTAGAACATCTTGTCC
TTCAAAAAGCCAAAATCTAACCTAAATTTTGACACAAACAGCTGTGTCCTTCTGACTTTCAATATCCACA
TTTATTGCTA
