>Addgene plasmid #15613 | Hf-TgDeltaMOR23-GFP | addgene partial sequence | sequence record 22039 | 15613 with M13R
TTTAACCCTCACTAAAGGGAACAAAGCTGGGTACCGCTAGCTGGAAAGCTATGACGGATCAGTTTTTGGA
GAGGGAGAGTCAGTTTTCCTAAGGATGTGACTTCTCGTAGGTCAGTTACACTCTAGAGAGTCTAAAACAT
GCCCCTATAACCAGAAGTGTATGGACAGTACAAATTGGAATAGATGAGTTATTAAATAAAATCAAAGCAA
AGAGAGTTTGGGGTATAGAAAGGTGGAGCTAAGAGGAGTTTGGAGTAAATGGGATCAAAGTATATTATAT
GAAAAACTCAAAGAATTGGTAAAAATATATTTAAATTAACACATTCATATTTATCCATAAAATTTGGTGA
ATTGTTCTCTAAAGTTCAAAAATGTTCTGTTACCTCTAGCATCCCAAATTAGTTATGAAACTCAGGCTGC
AAAGTTTCTTCAGGAGCTATTAATCATGAGTTATGACATCAGCTATTACACTATTGAATTGGTATGGTTT
GACACAGGTGATACATATAAAGGACCTTCAACATCCTGCCTTGGAACTTTTAATATAAGCATCTACAGAA
CATAGAAAGCCACAGGCCACCTAGAAGATGATCAACCCAATTTCTGTGAATCAGAATGGAAAATAAGGAC
TAGGACTTGATTTGGGGATACAGTAATCATGAGTGTCCCAATGTTGGTAAAATATAGTTGTTTTCATATC
TGTGTCTCTGAGGAGTTCTTTTCATCTCTTCTCTG
